>Addgene plasmid #202207 | pCMV-MTS-FLAG-LOV* | addgene full sequence | sequence record 402613 | Addgene NGS Result
TCCGTGTTTCAGTTAGCCTCCCCCTAGGGTGGGCGAAGAACTCCAGCATGAGATCCCCGCGCTGGAGGAT
CATCCAGCCGGCGTCCCGGAAAACGATTCCGAAGCCCAACCTTTCATAGAAGGCGGCGGTGGAATCGAAA
TCTCGTGATGGCAGGTTGGGCGTCGCTTGGTCGGTCATTTCGAACCCCAGAGTCCCGCTCAGAAGAACTC
GTCAAGAAGGCGATAGAAGGCGATGCGCTGCGAATCGGTAGCGGCGATACCGTAAAGCACGAGGAAGCGG
TCAGCCCATTCGCCGCCAAGCTCTTCAGCAATATCACGGGTAGCCAACGCTATGTCCTGATAGCGGTCCG
CCACACCCAGCCGGCCACAGTCGATGAATCCAGAAAAGCGGCCATTTTCCACCATGATATTCGGCAAGCA
GGCATCGCCATGGGTCACGACGAGATCCTCGCCGTCGGGCATGCTCGCCTTGAGCCTGGCGAACAGTTCG
GCTGGCGCGAGCCCCTGATGCTCTTCGTCCAGATCATCCTGATCGACAAGACCGGCTTCCATCCGAGTAC
GTGCTCGCTCGATGCGATGTTTCGCTTGGTGGTCGAATGGGCAGGTAGCCGGATCAAGCGTATGCAGCCG
CCGCATTGCATCAGCCATGATGGATACTTTCTCGGCAGGAGCAAGGTGAGATGACAGGAGATCCTGCCCC
GGCACTTCGCCCAATAGCAGCCAGTCCCTTCCCGCTTCAGTGACAACGTCGAGCACAGCTGCGCAAGGAA
CGCCCGTCGTGGCCAGCCACGATAGCCGCGCTGCCTCGTCTTGCAGTTCATTCAGGGCACCGGACAGGTC
GGTCTTGACAAAAAGAACCGGGCGCCCCTGCGCTGACAGCCGGAACACGGCGGCATCAGAGCAGCCGATT
GTCTGTTGTGCCCAGTCATAGCCGAATAGCCTCTCCACCCAAGCGGCCGGAGAACCTGCGTGCAATCCAT
CTTGTTCAATCATGCGAAACGATCCTCATCCTGTCTCTTGATCGATCTTTGCAAAAGCCTAGGCCTCCAA
AAAAGCCTCCTCACTACTTCTGGAATAGCTCAGAGGCCGAGGCGGCCTCGGCCTCTGCATAAATAAAAAA
AATTAGTCAGCCATGGGGCGGAGAATGGGCGGAACTGGGCGGAGTTAGGGGCGGGATGGGCGGAGTTAGG
GGCGGGACTATGGTTGCTGACTAATTGAGATGCATACTTTGCATACTTCTGCCTGCTGGGGAGCCTGGGG
ACTTTCCACACCTGGTTGCTGACTAATTGAGATGCATGCTTTGCATACTTCTGCCTGCTGGGGAGCCTGG
GGACTTTCCACACCCTAACTGACACACATTCCACAGCTGGTTCTTTCCGCCTCAGGACTCTTCCTTTTTC
AATATTATTGAAGCATTTATCAGGGTTATTGTCTCATGAGCGGATACATATTTGAATGTATTTAGAAAAA
TAAACAAATAGGGGTTCCGCGCACATTTCCCCGAAAAGTGCCACCTG
[124 nt withheld, positions 1518-1641]
C
[91 nt withheld, positions 1643-1733]
A
[49 nt withheld, positions 1735-1783]
CCTTTGACGTTGGAGTCCACGTTCTTT
[37 nt withheld, positions 1811-1847]
ACCCTATCTCGGTCTATTCTTTTGATTTATAAGGGATTTTGCCGATTTCGGCCTATTGGTTAAAAAATGA
GCTGATTTAACAAAAATTTAACGCGAATTTTAACAAAATATTAACGCTTACAATTTACGCCTTAAGATAC
ATTGATGAGTTTGGACAAACCACAACTAGAATGCAGTGAAAAAAATGCTTTATTTGTGAAATTTGTGATG
CTATTGCTTTATTTGTAACCATTATAAGCTGCAATAAACAAGTTAACAACAACAATTGCATTCATTTTAT
GTTTCAGGTTCAGGGGGAGGTGTGGGAGGTTTTTTAAAGCAAGTAAAACCTCTACAAATGTGGTATGGCT
GATTATGATCTAGAGTCGCGGCCGCTTATCCATCCAGGAGCACTCCGATGAAATACTGGAGCTCACCCTT
CTGGTCCCTCATGGGCTGGAGGTGCAGGAGGTTCCAGAATTTCTTCCCGCTTTTTGTGTAGTTTATCAGC
TGCACGGTAATCTCGCGCTGATCTCTAATGGCATCGCGAATCTTCTGCACTGTGGCCTGGTCTGTCTCTG
GTCCCTGCAGAAAGCGGCCATTGCGGCCCAGGATCTCCTCTCTGGAATACTCGGTCAGCTCCAGGAAGCC
ATCGGATGCGAAGATGATGGGATTGTCTGGCAGCCGTGGATCAGTTATCACGAAACTTTTCTCCATGCCA
GATCCGCCCTTGTCGTCGTCGTCCTTATAGTCACCCTTGTGGGCGCGCACGCACACGCTGGTGCTGATGG
CGCGCTTGCCCACCAGGCTGAACACGCGGGTGGCCAGCATGGTACCGTCGACTGCAGAATTCGAAGCTTG
AGCTCGAGATCTGAGTCCGGTAGCGCTAGCGGATCTGACGGTTCACTAAACCAGCTCTGCTTATATAGAC
CTCCCACCGTACACGCCTACCGCCCATTTGCGTCAATGGGGCGGAGTTGTTACGACATTTTGGAAAGTCC
CGTTGATTTTGGTGCCAAAACAAACTCCCATTGACGTCAATGGGGTGGAGACTTGGAAATCCCCGTGAGT
CAAACCGCTATCCACGCCCATTGATGTACTGCCAAAACCGCATCACCATGGTAATAGCGATGACTAATAC
GTAGATGTACTGCCAAGTAGGAAAGTCCCATAAGGTCATGTACTGGGCATAATGCCAGGCGGGCCATTTA
CCGTCATTGACGTCAATAGGGGGCGTACTTGGCATATGATACACTTGATGTACTGCCAAGTGGGCAGTTT
ACCGTAAATACTCCACCCATTGACGTCAATGGAAAGTCCCTATTGGCGTTACTATGGGAACATACGTCAT
TATTGACGTCAATGGGCGGGGGTCGTTGGGCGGTCAGCCAGGCGGGCCATTTACCGTAAGTTATGTAACG
CGGAACTCCATATATGGGCTATGAACTAATGACCCCGTAATTGATTACTATTAATAACTAATGCATGGCG
GTAATACGGTTATCCACAGAATCAGGGGATAACGCAGGAAAGAACATGTGAGCAAAAGGCCAGCAAAAGG
CCAGGAACCGTAAAAAGGCCGCGTTGCTGGCGTTTTTCCATAGGCTCCGCCCCCCTGACGAGCATCACAA
AAATCGACGCTCAAGTCAGAGGTGGCGAAACCCGACAGGACTATAAAGATACCAGGCGTTTCCCCCTGGA
AGCTCCCTCGTGCGCTCTCCTGTTCCGACCCTGCCGCTTACCGGATACCTGTCCGCCTTTCTCCCTTCGG
GAAGCGTGGCGCTTTCTCATAGCTCACGCTGTAGGTATCTCAGTTCGGTGTAGGTCGTTCGCTCCAAGCT
GGGCTGTGTGCACGAACCCCCCGTTCAGCCCGACCGCTGCGCCTTATCCGGTAACTATCGTCTTGAGTCC
AACCCGGTAAGACACGACTTATCGCCACTGGCAGCAGCCACTGGTAACAGGATTAGCAGAGCGAGGTATG
TAGGCGGTGCTACAGAGTTCTTGAAGTGGTGGCCTAACTACGGCTACACTAGAAGAACAGTATTTGGTAT
CTGCGCTCTGCTGAAGCCAGTTACCTTCGGAAAAAGAGTTGGTAGCTCTTGATCCGGCAAACAAACCACC
GCTGGTAGCGGTGGTTTTTTTGTTTGCAAGCAGCAGATTACGCGCAGAAAAAAAGGATCTCAAGAAGATC
CTTTGATCTTTTCTACGGGGTCTGACGCTCAGTGGAACGAAAACTCACGTTAAGGGATTTTGGTCATGAG
ATTATCAAAAAGGATCTTCACCTAGATCCTTTTAAATTAAAAATGAAGTTTTAAATCAATCTAAAGTATA
TATGAGTAACCTGAGGCTATGGCAGGGCCTGCCGCCCCGACGTTGGCTGCGAGCCCTGGGCCTTCACCCG
AACTTGGGGGGTGGGGTGGGGAAAAGGAAGAAACGCGGGCGTATTGGCCCCAATGGGGTCTCGGTGGGGT
ATCGACAGAGTGCCAGCCCTGGGGCCGAACCCCGCGTTTATGAACAAACGACCCAACACCGTGCGTTTTA
TTCTGTCTTTTTATTGCCGTCATAGCGCGGGTTCCTTCCGGTATTGTCTCCT
Features (pLannotate 1.2.2; 16 found; start..end, strand, type, name):
     26..178     -  CDS            ble (fragment): BLE_KLEPN - Experimental evidence at protein level: Swiss-Prot protein existence level 1. Binding protein with a strong affinity to the bleomycin family of antibiotics. Binds to CL990; an antimitotic-antibiotic compound. From Klebsiella pneumoniae.
    199..993     -  CDS            NeoR/KanR: aminoglycoside phosphotransferase from Tn5; aph(3')-II (or nptII); confers resistance to neomycin, kanamycin, and G418 (Geneticin®)
   1028..1224    -  promoter       SV40 promoter: SV40 early promoter
   1273..1344    -  promoter       SV40 promoter (fragment): SV40 enhancer and early promoter
   1387..1491    -  promoter       AmpR promoter: bla
   1518..1946    +  rep_origin     f1 ori (sequence partly withheld): f1 bacteriophage origin of replication; arrow indicates direction of (+) strand synthesis
   1980..2101    -  polyA_signal   SV40 poly(A) signal: SV40 polyadenylation signal
   2124..2207    -  CDS            large T antigen (fragment): large T antigen from SV40 (simian virus 40)
   2226..2543    -  CDS            SOPP: SOPP is a basic (constitutively fluorescent) cyan fluorescent protein published in 2015, derived from Arabidopsis thaliana. It requires the cofactor flavin for fluorescence.
   2562..2657    -  CDS            COX4I1 (fragment): COX41_HUMAN - Also known as COX4. Experimental evidence at protein level: Swiss-Prot protein existence level 1. Component of the cytochrome c oxidase, the last enzyme in the mitochondrial electron transport chain which drives oxidative phosphorylation. The respiratory chain contains 3 multisubunit complexes succinate dehydrogenase (complex II, CII), ubiquinol- cytochrome c oxidoreductase (cytochrome b-c1 complex, complex III, CIII) and cytochrome c oxidase (complex IV, CIV), that cooperate to transfer electrons derived from NADH and succinate to molecular oxygen, creating an electrochemical gr
   2658..2717    -  misc_feature   MCS (fragment): multiple cloning site
   2740..2943    -  promoter       CMV promoter: human cytomegalovirus (CMV) immediate early promoter
   2944..3247    -  enhancer       CMV enhancer: human cytomegalovirus immediate early enhancer
   3422..4010    -  rep_origin     ori: high-copy-number ColE1/pMB1/pBR322/pUC origin of replication
   4232..4248    +  polyA_signal   bGH poly(A) signal (fragment): bovine growth hormone polyadenylation signal
   4339..4386    -  polyA_signal   HSV TK poly(A) signal: herpes simplex virus thymidine kinase polyadenylation signal (Cole and Stacy, 1985)
