[The description below was written by a language model from this plasmid's Addgene catalogue record and pLannotate feature annotations shown in this document.]
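Description:
pCMV-MTS-FLAG-LOV* is a mammalian expression plasmid of about 4.4 kb, built on a pCMV backbone, that produces a mitochondrially targeted version of the photoproximity labeling catalyst LOV*. It replicates in E. coli at high copy from a ColE1/pUC-type origin and also carries an f1 phage origin. One NeoR/KanR (Tn5 aminoglycoside phosphotransferase) gene serves both hosts. A bacterial bla-type promoter drives it for kanamycin selection, and the SV40 enhancer/early promoter, with an HSV TK polyadenylation signal downstream, drives it for G418 selection of transfected mammalian cells. Short annotated fragments of a bleomycin-binding gene, SV40 large T antigen and the bGH poly(A) signal look like backbone remnants or partial annotation matches rather than functional parts.

The expression cassette consists of the human CMV immediate-early enhancer and promoter, a residual multiple cloning site, the fusion open reading frame and an SV40 poly(A) signal. The open reading frame begins with the N-terminal presequence of human cytochrome c oxidase subunit 4 isoform 1 (residues 1–24 according to the record), a standard mitochondrial targeting sequence that directs import of the fusion into the organelle. It is followed by a FLAG epitope for detecting the fusion with antibodies, and then by LOV*. The automated annotation does not call the FLAG tag separately. It labels the LOV* region as SOPP, a flavin-binding protein derived from an Arabidopsis thaliana LOV domain, which fits an engineered, light-activated flavoprotein.

The fusion was assembled by Gibson cloning. According to the record, the plasmid is used to express LOV* at mitochondria in mammalian cells, so that illumination can trigger labeling of nearby proteins and map the local protein environment.
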