Addgene plasmid #202207: pCMV-MTS-FLAG-LOV*
Purpose: Expresses the photoproximity labeling catalyst LOV* fused to the mitochondria targeting sequence (MTS) in mammalian cells
Depositing lab: Thomas Muir. Depositing organization: Princeton University. Publication: A genetically encoded photoproximity labeling approach for mapping protein territories. Hananya N, Ye X, Koren S, Muir TW. Proc Natl Acad Sci U S A. 2023 Apr 18;120(16):e2219339120. doi: 10.1073/pnas.2219339120. Epub 2023 Apr 10. PubMed 37036999.
Backbone
  Vector backbone: pCMV
  Backbone size w/o insert (bp): 4000
  Total vector size (bp): 4400
  Vector type: Mammalian Expression
  Selectable markers: Neomycin (select with G418)
Growth in bacteria
  Bacterial resistance: Kanamycin, 50 μg/mL
  Growth temperature: 37°C
  Growth strain: DH5alpha
  Copy number: High Copy
Gene/Insert
  Gene/Insert name: Cytochrome c oxidase subunit 4 isoform 1, mitochondrial, aa 1-24 (alt name: Mitochondria targeting sequence)
  Species: H. sapiens (human)
  Insert size (bp): 432
  Promoter: CMV
  Tag / fusion protein: FLAG (C terminal on insert); LOV* (C terminal on insert)
  Cloning method: Gibson Cloning
  Sequencing primers: 5′ CGCAAATGGGCGGTAGGCGTG; 3′ GAAATTTGTGATGCTATTGC
Terms and licenses: Academic/Nonprofit Terms; Industry Terms: Not Available to Industry
How to cite: pCMV-MTS-FLAG-LOV* was a gift from Thomas Muir (Addgene plasmid # 202207 ; http://n2t.net/addgene:202207 ; RRID:Addgene_202207)
